Addgene plasmid #187483: pEGPN-ACE2
Purpose: Expression vector - ACE2
Depositing lab: Lewis Cantley. Depositing organization: Cornell University. Publication: Coagulation factors directly cleave SARS-CoV-2 spike and enhance viral entry. Kastenhuber ER, Mercadante M, Nilsson-Payant B, Johnson JL, Jaimes JA, Muecksch F, Weisblum Y, Bram Y, Chandar V, Whittaker GR, tenOever BR, Schwartz RE, Cantley L. Elife. 2022 Mar 23;11. pii: 77444. doi: 10.7554/eLife.77444. PubMed 35294338.
Backbone
  Vector backbone: pEGPN
  Backbone size w/o insert (bp): 7456
  Total vector size (bp): 9915
  Vector type: Lentiviral
  Selectable markers: Neomycin (select with G418)
Growth in bacteria
  Bacterial resistance: Ampicillin, 100 μg/mL
  Growth temperature: 37°C
  Growth strain: NEB Stable
  Copy number: High Copy
Gene/Insert
  Gene/Insert name: ACE2
  Species: H. sapiens (human)
  Insert size (bp): 2448
  Entrez Gene: ACE2 (a.k.a. ACEH)
  Promoter: EFS
  Cloning method: Gibson Cloning
  Sequencing primers: 5′ CTAACTCGAACGCTAGCTGTGCGATCGTTT; 3′ AGGCCTCGGGATTCCTAGGAACAGCGGTTT
Terms and licenses: Academic/Nonprofit Terms; Industry Terms: Not Available to Industry
How to cite: pEGPN-ACE2 was a gift from Lewis Cantley (Addgene plasmid # 187483 ; http://n2t.net/addgene:187483 ; RRID:Addgene_187483)
