[The description below was written by a language model from this plasmid's Addgene catalogue record and pLannotate feature annotations shown in this document.]
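Description:
pEGPN-ACE2 is an HIV-1-based lentiviral expression vector built on the pEGPN backbone for stable delivery of human ACE2 into mammalian cells. In bacteria it is maintained through a high-copy ColE1/pUC-type origin and an ampicillin resistance gene (β-lactamase with its own promoter). The catalogue lists a total size of 9,915 bp, while the sequenced record used for annotation is 9,905 nt, a small discrepancy.

The viral portion begins with a CMV enhancer/promoter fused to a truncated 5' LTR, an arrangement that typically drives Tat-independent transcription of the genomic RNA in packaging cells. This is followed by the Ψ packaging signal with a gag fragment, the Rev response element for Rev-dependent nuclear export, and the cPPT/CTS element, which generally improves transduction. Two expression units lie between these elements and the downstream LTR. The first is the short EF-1α core promoter (EFS) driving the ACE2 coding sequence, which was inserted by Gibson cloning. The second is a mouse PGK promoter driving NeoR, which permits G418 selection of transduced cells. A WPRE after the cassettes enhances transcript stability and expression, and a nef-region fragment precedes the 3' LTR. The annotation tool labels that LTR as a truncated 5' LTR. It does not explicitly call a self-inactivating U3 deletion, so the record does not confirm that status.

ACE2 is the cellular receptor for SARS-CoV-2 spike. The associated publication concerns cleavage of spike by coagulation factors and enhancement of viral entry, so the construct is suited to generating ACE2-expressing, infection-permissive cell lines for entry assays.
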