Features (pLannotate 1.2.2; 20 found; start..end, strand, type, name):
     30..82      -  misc_feature   bom (fragment): basis of mobility region from pBR322
    237..616     +  enhancer       CMV enhancer: human cytomegalovirus immediate early enhancer
    617..816     +  promoter       CMV promoter: human cytomegalovirus (CMV) immediate early promoter
    834..1014    +  LTR            5' LTR (truncated): truncated 5' long terminal repeat (LTR) from HIV-1
   1061..1186    +  misc_feature   HIV-1 Ψ: packaging signal of human immunodeficiency virus type 1
   1170..1508    +  CDS            HIV-1 gag (fragment): gag protein from human immunodeficiency virus 1; gag
   1683..1916    +  misc_feature   RRE: The Rev response element (RRE) of HIV-1 allows for Rev-dependent mRNA export from the nucleus to the cytoplasm.
   2293..2393    +  CDS            Rev (fragment): human immunodeficiency virus 1 (HIV-1) Rev protein; rev; enhances nuclear export of unspliced and incompletely spliced viral mRNAs
   2443..2560    +  misc_feature   cPPT/CTS: central polypurine tract and central termination sequence of HIV-1
   2656..2867    +  promoter       EF-1α core promoter: core promoter for human elongation factor EF-1α
   2912..5326    +  CDS            ACE2: ACE2_HUMAN - Experimental evidence at protein level: Swiss-Prot protein existence level 1. [Isoform 2]: (Microbial infection) Non-functional as a receptor for human coronavirus SARS-CoV-2. From Homo sapiens (Human).
   5400..5899    +  promoter       PGK promoter: mouse phosphoglycerate kinase 1 promoter
   5936..6730    +  CDS            NeoR/KanR: aminoglycoside phosphotransferase from Tn5; aph(3')-II (or nptII); confers resistance to neomycin, kanamycin, and G418 (Geneticin®)
   6793..7381    +  misc_feature   WPRE: woodchuck hepatitis virus posttranscriptional regulatory element
   7382..7401    +  misc_feature   MCS (fragment): pBluescript multiple cloning site
   7403..7903    +  CDS            nef (fragment): NEF_HV1LA - Experimental evidence at protein level: Swiss-Prot protein existence level 1. Extracellular Nef protein targets CD4(+) T-lymphocytes for apoptosis by interacting with CXCR4 surface receptors. From Human immunodeficiency virus type 1 group M subtype B (isolate Lai) (HIV-1).
   7910..8090    +  LTR            5' LTR (truncated): truncated 5' long terminal repeat (LTR) from HIV-1
   8152..8740    -  rep_origin     ori: high-copy-number ColE1/pMB1/pBR322/pUC origin of replication
   8911..9771    -  CDS            AmpR: β-lactamase; bla; confers resistance to ampicillin, carbenicillin, and related antibiotics
   9772..9876    -  promoter       AmpR promoter: bla
>Addgene plasmid #187483 | pEGPN-ACE2 | addgene full sequence | sequence record 367371 | Addgene NGS Result
TCGACGGATCGGGAGATCTCCCGATCCCCTATGGTGCACTCTCAGTACAATCTGCTCTGATGCCGCATAG
TTAAGCCAGTATCTGCTCCCTGCTTGTGTGTTGGAGGTCGCTGAGTAGTGCGCGAGCAAAATTTAAGCTA
CAACAAGGCAAGGCTTGACCGACAATTGCATGAAGAATCTGCTTAGGGTTAGGCGTTTTGCGCTGCTTCG
CGATGTACGGGCCAGATATACGCGTTGACATTGATTATTGACTAGTTATTAATAGTAATCAATTACGGGG
TCATTAGTTCATAGCCCATATATGGAGTTCCGCGTTACATAACTTACGGTAAATGGCCCGCCTGGCTGAC
CGCCCAACGACCCCCGCCCATTGACGTCAATAATGACGTATGTTCCCATAGTAACGCCAATAGGGACTTT
CCATTGACGTCAATGGGTGGAGTATTTACGGTAAACTGCCCACTTGGCAGTACATCAAGTGTATCATATG
CCAAGTACGCCCCCTATTGACGTCAATGACGGTAAATGGCCCGCCTGGCATTATGCCCAGTACATGACCT
TATGGGACTTTCCTACTTGGCAGTACATCTACGTATTAGTCATCGCTATTACCATGGTGATGCGGTTTTG
GCAGTACATCAATGGGCGTGGATAGCGGTTTGACTCACGGGGATTTCCAAGTCTCCACCCCATTGACGTC
AATGGGAGTTTGTTTTGGCACCAAAATCAACGGGACTTTCCAAAATGTCGTAACAACTCCGCCCCATTGA
CGCAAATGGGCGGTAGGCGTGTACGGTGGGAGGTCTATATAAGCAGCGCGTTTTGCCTGTACTGGGTCTC
TCTGGTTAGACCAGATCTGAGCCTGGGAGCTCTCTGGCTAACTAGGGAACCCACTGCTTAAGCCTCAATA
AAGCTTGCCTTGAGTGCTTCAAGTAGTGTGTGCCCGTCTGTTGTGTGACTCTGGTAACTAGAGATCCCTC
AGACCCTTTTAGTCAGTGTGGAAAATCTCTAGCAGTGGCGCCCGAACAGGGACTTGAAAGCGAAAGGGAA
ACCAGAGGAGCTCTCTCGACGCAGGACTCGGCTTGCTGAAGCGCGCACGGCAAGAGGCGAGGGGCGGCGA
CTGGTGAGTACGCCAAAAATTTTGACTAGCGGAGGCTAGAAGGAGAGAGATGGGTGCGAGAGCGTCAGTA
TTAAGCGGGGGAGAATTAGATCGCGATGGGAAAAAATTCGGTTAAGGCCAGGGGGAAAGAAAAAATATAA
ATTAAAACATATAGTATGGGCAAGCAGGGAGCTAGAACGATTCGCAGTTAATCCTGGCCTGTTAGAAACA
TCAGAAGGCTGTAGACAAATACTGGGACAGCTACAACCATCCCTTCAGACAGGATCAGAAGAACTTAGAT
CATTATATAATACAGTAGCAACCCTCTATTGTGTGCATCAAAGGATAGAGATAAAAGACACCAAGGAAGC
TTTAGACAAGATAGAGGAAGAGCAAAACAAAAGTAAGACCACCGCACAGCAAGCGGCCGGCCGCTGATCT
TCAGACCTGGAGGAGGAGATATGAGGGACAATTGGAGAAGTGAATTATATAAATATAAAGTAGTAAAAAT
TGAACCATTAGGAGTAGCACCCACCAAGGCAAAGAGAAGAGTGGTGCAGAGAGAAAAAAGAGCAGTGGGA
ATAGGAGCTTTGTTCCTTGGGTTCTTGGGAGCAGCAGGAAGCACTATGGGCGCAGCGTCAATGACGCTGA
CGGTACAGGCCAGACAATTATTGTCTGGTATAGTGCAGCAGCAGAACAATTTGCTGAGGGCTATTGAGGC
GCAACAGCATCTGTTGCAACTCACAGTCTGGGGCATCAAGCAGCTCCAGGCAAGAATCCTGGCTGTGGAA
AGATACCTAAAGGATCAACAGCTCCTGGGGATTTGGGGTTGCTCTGGAAAACTCATTTGCACCACTGCTG
TGCCTTGGAATGCTAGTTGGAGTAATAAATCTCTGGAACAGATTTGGAATCACACGACCTGGATGGAGTG
GGACAGAGAAATTAACAATTACACAAGCTTAATACACTCCTTAATTGAAGAATCGCAAAACCAGCAAGAA
AAGAATGAACAAGAATTATTGGAATTAGATAAATGGGCAAGTTTGTGGAATTGGTTTAACATAACAAATT
GGCTGTGGTATATAAAATTATTCATAATGATAGTAGGAGGCTTGGTAGGTTTAAGAATAGTTTTTGCTGT
ACTTTCTATAGTGAATAGAGTTAGGCAGGGATATTCACCATTATCGTTTCAGACCCACCTCCCAACCCCG
AGGGGACCCGACAGGCCCGAAGGAATAGAAGAAGAAGGTGGAGAGAGAGACAGAGACAGATCCATTCGAT
TAGTGAACGGATCGGCACTGCGTGCGCCAATTCTGCAGACAAATGGCAGTATTCATCCACAATTTTAAAA
GAAAAGGGGGGATTGGGGGGTACAGTGCAGGGGAAAGAATAGTAGACATAATAGCAACAGACATACAAAC
TAAAGAATTACAAAAACAAATTACAAAAATTCAAAATTTTCGGGTTTATTACAGGGACAGCAGAGATCCA
GTTTGGTTAGTACCGGGCCCGGGGATCAGTGTGAGGGAGTGTAAAGCTGGTTTAAACCCTGCAGGGGGCA
GAGCGCACATCGCCCACAGTCCCCGAGAAGTTGGGGGGAGGGGTCGGCAATTGAACCGGTGCCTAGAGAA
GGTGGCGCGGGGTAAACTGGGAAAGTGATGTCGTGTACTGGCTCCGCCTTTTTCCCGAGGGTGGGGGAGA
ACCGTATATAAGTGCAGTAGTCGCCGTGAACGTTCTTTTTCGCAACGGGTTTGCCGCCAGAACACAGCGC
CGGTGCTAACTCGAACGCTAGCTGTGCGATCGTTTGCCACCATGTCAAGCTCTTCCTGGCTCCTTCTCAG
CCTTGTTGCTGTAACTGCTGCTCAGTCCACCATTGAGGAACAGGCCAAGACATTTTTGGACAAGTTTAAC
CACGAAGCCGAAGACCTGTTCTATCAAAGTTCACTTGCTTCTTGGAATTATAACACCAATATTACTGAAG
AGAATGTCCAAAACATGAATAATGCTGGGGACAAATGGTCTGCCTTTTTAAAGGAACAGTCCACACTTGC
CCAAATGTATCCACTACAAGAAATTCAGAATCTCACAGTCAAGCTTCAGCTGCAGGCTCTTCAGCAAAAT
GGGTCTTCAGTGCTCTCAGAAGACAAGAGCAAACGGTTGAACACAATTCTAAATACAATGAGCACCATCT
ACAGTACTGGAAAAGTTTGTAACCCAGATAATCCACAAGAATGCTTATTACTTGAACCAGGTTTGAATGA
AATAATGGCAAACAGTTTAGACTACAATGAGAGGCTCTGGGCTTGGGAAAGCTGGAGATCTGAGGTCGGC
AAGCAGCTGAGGCCATTATATGAAGAGTATGTGGTCTTGAAAAATGAGATGGCAAGAGCAAATCATTATG
AGGACTATGGGGATTATTGGAGAGGAGACTATGAAGTAAATGGGGTAGATGGCTATGACTACAGCCGCGG
CCAGTTGATTGAAGATGTGGAACATACCTTTGAAGAGATTAAACCATTATATGAACATCTTCATGCCTAT
GTGAGGGCAAAGTTGATGAATGCCTATCCTTCCTATATCAGTCCAATTGGATGCCTCCCTGCTCATTTGC
TTGGTGATATGTGGGGTAGATTTTGGACAAATCTGTACTCTTTGACAGTTCCCTTTGGACAGAAACCAAA
CATAGATGTTACTGATGCAATGGTGGACCAGGCCTGGGATGCACAGAGAATATTCAAGGAGGCCGAGAAG
TTCTTTGTATCTGTTGGTCTTCCTAATATGACTCAAGGATTCTGGGAAAATTCCATGCTAACGGACCCAG
GAAATGTTCAGAAAGCAGTCTGCCATCCCACAGCTTGGGACCTGGGGAAGGGCGACTTCAGGATCCTTAT
GTGCACAAAGGTGACAATGGACGACTTCCTGACAGCTCATCATGAGATGGGGCATATCCAGTATGATATG
GCATATGCTGCACAACCTTTTCTGCTAAGAAATGGAGCTAATGAAGGATTCCATGAAGCTGTTGGGGAAA
TCATGTCACTTTCTGCAGCCACACCTAAGCATTTAAAATCCATTGGTCTTCTGTCACCCGATTTTCAAGA
AGACAATGAAACAGAAATAAACTTCCTGCTCAAACAAGCACTCACGATTGTTGGGACTCTGCCATTTACT
TACATGTTAGAGAAGTGGAGGTGGATGGTCTTTAAAGGGGAAATTCCCAAAGACCAGTGGATGAAAAAGT
GGTGGGAGATGAAGCGAGAGATAGTTGGGGTGGTGGAACCTGTGCCCCATGATGAAACATACTGTGACCC
CGCATCTCTGTTCCATGTTTCTAATGATTACTCATTCATTCGATATTACACAAGGACCCTTTACCAATTC
CAGTTTCAAGAAGCACTTTGTCAAGCAGCTAAACATGAAGGCCCTCTGCACAAATGTGACATCTCAAACT
CTACAGAAGCTGGACAGAAACTGTTCAATATGCTGAGGCTTGGAAAATCAGAACCCTGGACCCTAGCATT
GGAAAATGTTGTAGGAGCAAAGAACATGAATGTAAGGCCACTGCTCAACTACTTTGAGCCCTTATTTACC
TGGCTGAAAGACCAGAACAAGAATTCTTTTGTGGGATGGAGTACCGACTGGAGTCCATATGCAGACCAAA
GCATCAAAGTGAGGATAAGCCTAAAATCAGCTCTTGGAGATAAAGCATATGAATGGAACGACAATGAAAT
GTACCTGTTCCGATCATCTGTTGCATATGCTATGAGGCAGTACTTTTTAAAAGTAAAAAATCAGATGATT
CTTTTTGGGGAGGAGGATGTGCGAGTGGCTAATTTGAAACCAAGAATCTCCTTTAATTTCTTTGTCACTG
CACCTAAAAATGTGTCTGATATCATTCCTAGAACTGAAGTTGAAAAGGCCATCAGGATGTCCCGGAGCCG
TATCAATGATGCTTTCCGTCTGAATGACAACAGCCTAGAGTTTCTGGGGATACAGCCAACACTTGGACCT
CCTAACCAGCCCCCTGTTTCCATATGGCTGATTGTTTTTGGAGTTGTGATGGGAGTGATAGTGGTTGGCA
TTGTCATCCTGATCTTCACTGGGATCAGAGATCGGAAGAAGAAAAATAAAGCAAGAAGTGGAGAAAATCC
TTATGCCTCCATCGATATTAGCAAAGGAGAAAATAATCCAGGATTCCAAAACACTGATGATGTTCAGACC
TCCTTTGGTACCGAGACCTCCCAGGTGGCGCCCGCTTAATGTACAAACCGCTGTTCCTAGGAATCCCGAG
GCCTCTACCGGGTAGGGGAGGCGCTTTTCCCAAGGCAGTCTGGAGCATGCGCTTTAGCAGCCCCGCTGGG
CACTTGGCGCTACACAAGTGGCCTCTGGCCTCGCACACATTCCACATCCACCGGTAGGCGCCAACCGGCT
CCGTTCTTTGGTGGCCCCTTCGCGCCACCTTCTACTCCTCCCCTAGTCAGGAAGTTCCCCCCCGCCCCGC
AGCTCGCGTCGTGCAGGACGTGACAAATGGAAGTAGCACGTCTCACTAGTCTCGTGCAGATGGACAGCAC
CGCTGAGCAATGGAAGCGGGTAGGCCTTTGGGGCAGCGGCCAATAGCAGCTTTGCTCCTTCGCTTTCTGG
GCTCAGAGGCTGGGAAGGGGTGGGTCCGGGGGCGGGCTCAGGGGCGGGCTCAGGGGCGGGGCGGGCGCCC
GAAGGTCCTCCGGAGGCCCGGCATTCTGCACGCTTCAAAAGCGCACGTCTGCCGCGCTGTTCTCCTCTTC
CTCATCTCCGGGCCTTTCGGACCCGACATTAGCGCTACAGCTTAAGCGGGCCACCATGATTGAACAAGAT
GGATTGCACGCAGGTTCTCCGGCCGCTTGGGTGGAGAGGCTATTCGGCTATGACTGGGCACAACAGACAA
TCGGCTGCTCTGATGCCGCCGTGTTCCGGCTGTCAGCGCAGGGGCGCCCGGTTCTTTTTGTCAAGACCGA
CCTGTCCGGTGCCCTGAATGAACTGCAAGACGAGGCAGCGCGGCTATCGTGGCTGGCCACGACGGGCGTT
CCTTGCGCAGCTGTGCTCGACGTTGTCACTGAAGCGGGAAGGGACTGGCTGCTATTGGGCGAAGTGCCGG
GGCAGGATCTCCTGTCATCTCACCTTGCTCCTGCCGAGAAAGTATCCATCATGGCTGATGCAATGCGGCG
GCTGCATACGCTTGATCCGGCTACCTGCCCATTCGACCACCAAGCGAAACATCGCATCGAGCGAGCACGT
ACTCGGATGGAAGCCGGTCTTGTCGATCAGGATGATCTGGACGAAGAGCATCAGGGGCTCGCGCCAGCCG
AACTGTTCGCCAGGCTCAAGGCGAGCATGCCCGACGGCGAGGATCTCGTCGTGACCCATGGCGATGCCTG
CTTGCCGAATATCATGGTGGAAAATGGCCGCTTTTCTGGATTCATCGACTGTGGCCGGCTGGGTGTGGCG
GACCGCTATCAGGACATAGCGTTGGCTACCCGTGATATTGCTGAAGAGCTTGGCGGCGAATGGGCTGACC
GCTTCCTCGTGCTTTACGGTATCGCCGCTCCCGATTCGCAGCGCATCGCCTTCTATCGCCTTCTTGACGA
GTTCTTCTGAGGATCCGTTTAAACGTTGTTGTTTGGGGTTGAATTACTCTTCTAGACCGCGGCGCGCCCG
ATAATCAACCTCTGGATTACAAAATTTGTGAAAGATTGACTGGTATTCTTAACTATGTTGCTCCTTTTAC
GCTATGTGGATACGCTGCTTTAATGCCTTTGTATCATGCTATTGCTTCCCGTATGGCTTTCATTTTCTCC
TCCTTGTATAAATCCTGGTTGCTGTCTCTTTATGAGGAGTTGTGGCCCGTTGTCAGGCAACGTGGCGTGG
TGTGCACTGTGTTTGCTGACGCAACCCCCACTGGTTGGGGCATTGCCACCACCTGTCAGCTCCTTTCCGG
GACTTTCGCTTTCCCCCTCCCTATTGCCACGGCGGAACTCATCGCCGCCTGCCTTGCCCGCTGCTGGACA
GGGGCTCGGCTGTTGGGCACTGACAATTCCGTGGTGTTGTCGGGGAAATCATCGTCCTTTCCTTGGCTGC
TCGCCTGTGTTGCCACCTGGATTCTGCGCGGGACGTCCTTCTGCTACGTCCCTTCGGCCCTCAATCCAGC
GGACCTTCCTTCCCGCGGCCTGCTGCCGGCTCTGCGGCCTCTTCCGCGTCTTCGCCTTCGCCCTCAGACG
AGTCGGATCTCCCTTTGGGCCGCCTCCCCGCATCGATACCGTCGACCTCGATCGAGACCTAGAAAAACAT
GGAGCAATCACAAGTAGCAATACAGCAGCTACCAATGCTGATTGTGCCTGGCTAGAAGCACAAGAGGAGG
AGGAGGTGGGTTTTCCAGTCACACCTCAGGTACCTTTAAGACCAATGACTTACAAGGCAGCTGTAGATCT
TAGCCACTTTTTAAAAGAAAAGGGGGGACTGGAAGGGCTAATTCACTCCCAACGAAGACAAGATATCCTT
GATCTGTGGATCTACCACACACAAGGCTACTTCCCTGATTGGCAGAACTACACACCAGGGCCAGGGATCA
GATATCCACTGACCTTTGGATGGTGCTACAAGCTAGTACCAGTTGAGCAAGAGAAGGTAGAAGAAGCCAA
TGAAGGAGAGAACACCCGCTTGTTACACCCTGTGAGCCTGCATGGGATGGATGACCCGGAGAGAGAAGTA
TTAGAGTGGAGGTTTGACAGCCGCCTAGCATTTCATCACATGGCCCGAGAGCTGCATCCGGACTGTACTG
GGTCTCTCTGGTTAGACCAGATCTGAGCCTGGGAGCTCTCTGGCTAACTAGGGAACCCACTGCTTAAGCC
TCAATAAAGCTTGCCTTGAGTGCTTCAAGTAGTGTGTGCCCGTCTGTTGTGTGACTCTGGTAACTAGAGA
TCCCTCAGACCCTTTTAGTCAGTGTGGAAAATCTCTAGCAGCATGTGAGCAAAAGGCCAGCAAAAGGCCA
GGAACCGTAAAAAGGCCGCGTTGCTGGCGTTTTTCCATAGGCTCCGCCCCCCTGACGAGCATCACAAAAA
TCGACGCTCAAGTCAGAGGTGGCGAAACCCGACAGGACTATAAAGATACCAGGCGTTTCCCCCTGGAAGC
TCCCTCGTGCGCTCTCCTGTTCCGACCCTGCCGCTTACCGGATACCTGTCCGCCTTTCTCCCTTCGGGAA
GCGTGGCGCTTTCTCATAGCTCACGCTGTAGGTATCTCAGTTCGGTGTAGGTCGTTCGCTCCAAGCTGGG
CTGTGTGCACGAACCCCCCGTTCAGCCCGACCGCTGCGCCTTATCCGGTAACTATCGTCTTGAGTCCAAC
CCGGTAAGACACGACTTATCGCCACTGGCAGCAGCCACTGGTAACAGGATTAGCAGAGCGAGGTATGTAG
GCGGTGCTACAGAGTTCTTGAAGTGGTGGCCTAACTACGGCTACACTAGAAGAACAGTATTTGGTATCTG
CGCTCTGCTGAAGCCAGTTACCTTCGGAAAAAGAGTTGGTAGCTCTTGATCCGGCAAACAAACCACCGCT
GGTAGCGGTGGTTTTTTTGTTTGCAAGCAGCAGATTACGCGCAGAAAAAAAGGATCTCAAGAAGATCCTT
TGATCTTTTCTACGGGGTCTGACGCTCAGTGGAACGAAAACTCACGTTAAGGGATTTTGGTCATGAGATT
ATCAAAAAGGATCTTCACCTAGATCCTTTTAAATTAAAAATGAAGTTTTAAATCAATCTAAAGTATATAT
GAGTAAACTTGGTCTGACAGTTACCAATGCTTAATCAGTGAGGCACCTATCTCAGCGATCTGTCTATTTC
GTTCATCCATAGTTGCCTGACTCCCCGTCGTGTAGATAACTACGATACGGGAGGGCTTACCATCTGGCCC
CAGTGCTGCAATGATACCGCGAGACCCACGCTCACCGGCTCCAGATTTATCAGCAATAAACCAGCCAGCC
GGAAGGGCCGAGCGCAGAAGTGGTCCTGCAACTTTATCCGCCTCCATCCAGTCTATTAATTGTTGCCGGG
AAGCTAGAGTAAGTAGTTCGCCAGTTAATAGTTTGCGCAACGTTGTTGCCATTGCTACAGGCATCGTGGT
GTCACGCTCGTCGTTTGGTATGGCTTCATTCAGCTCCGGTTCCCAACGATCAAGGCGAGTTACATGATCC
CCCATGTTGTGCAAAAAAGCGGTTAGCTCCTTCGGTCCTCCGATCGTTGTCAGAAGTAAGTTGGCCGCAG
TGTTATCACTCATGGTTATGGCAGCACTGCATAATTCTCTTACTGTCATGCCATCCGTAAGATGCTTTTC
TGTGACTGGTGAGTACTCAACCAAGTCATTCTGAGAATAGTGTATGCGGCGACCGAGTTGCTCTTGCCCG
GCGTCAATACGGGATAATACCGCGCCACATAGCAGAACTTTAAAAGTGCTCATCATTGGAAAACGTTCTT
CGGGGCGAAAACTCTCAAGGATCTTACCGCTGTTGAGATCCAGTTCGATGTAACCCACTCGTGCACCCAA
CTGATCTTCAGCATCTTTTACTTTCACCAGCGTTTCTGGGTGAGCAAAAACAGGAAGGCAAAATGCCGCA
AAAAAGGGAATAAGGGCGACACGGAAATGTTGAATACTCATACTCTTCCTTTTTCAATATTATTGAAGCA
TTTATCAGGGTTATTGTCTCATGAGCGGATACATATTTGAATGTATTTAGAAAAATAAACAAATAGGGGT
TCCGCGCACATTTCCCCGAAAAGTGCCACCTGACG
